Addgene plasmid #216004: AA020
Purpose: Fragmid fragment: (Cas protein) binds PP7 stem loops
Depositing lab: John Doench. Depositing organization: Broad Institute. Publication: Modular vector assembly enables rapid assessment of emerging CRISPR technologies. McGee AV, Liu YV, Griffith AL, Szegletes ZM, Wen B, Kraus C, Miller NW, Steger RJ, Escude Velasco B, Bosch JA, Zirin JD, Viswanatha R, Sontheimer EJ, Goodale A, Greene MA, Green TM, Doench JG. Cell Genom. 2024 Mar 13;4(3):100519. doi: 10.1016/j.xgen.2024.100519. PubMed 38484704.
Backbone
  Vector backbone: pUC57-Kan
  Vector type: CRISPR ; Fragment
Growth in bacteria
  Bacterial resistance: Kanamycin, 50 μg/mL
  Growth temperature: 37°C
  Growth strain: DH5alpha
  Copy number: Unknown
Gene/Insert
  Gene/Insert name: PP7 Core Protein (PCP)_v1.1
  Species: Other
  Cloning method: Unknown
Resource information
  A portion of this plasmid was derived from a plasmid made by: Genscript ID: U5664GC010-26
Terms and licenses: Academic/Nonprofit Terms; Industry Terms: Not Available to Industry
Depositor comments: Please visit https://www.biorxiv.org/content/10.1101/2023.10.25.564061v1 for bioRxiv preprint.
How to cite: AA020 was a gift from John Doench (Addgene plasmid # 216004 ; http://n2t.net/addgene:216004 ; RRID:Addgene_216004)
