[The description below was written by a language model from this plasmid's Addgene catalogue record and pLannotate feature annotations shown in this document.]
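Description:
AA020 is a small (about 3 kb) bacterial storage plasmid from the Fragmid modular vector assembly system, built on the pUC57-Kan cloning backbone. It is not an expression vector in its own right: it holds a single reusable DNA module, categorised in the toolkit as a "Cas protein" position fragment, that is meant to be combined with other fragments to build complete CRISPR vectors. The plasmid is propagated in E. coli through a high-copy ColE1/pUC-type origin and selected with kanamycin via the aph(3')-Ia aminoglycoside phosphotransferase gene. The remaining annotated features are backbone remnants typical of pUC-derived cloning vectors: a lac promoter with its operator and CAP binding site, a lacZα fragment interrupted by the insert, and short fragments of lacI, rop and the pBR322 bom region.

The payload is the PP7 coat protein (PCP, version 1.1), annotated as a roughly 360 bp coding sequence matching the capsid protein of Pseudomonas phage PP7. This protein binds PP7 RNA stem loops with high specificity, a property widely exploited to tether effector domains to guide RNAs or other transcripts that have been engineered to carry PP7 hairpins. The PCP coding sequence lies in the opposite orientation to the lac promoter, and no eukaryotic promoter, terminator, tags or fusion partners are annotated around it, consistent with its role as a bare coding module whose regulatory context is supplied by other fragments on assembly. The record does not state the cloning method or the flanking assembly sites, and it does not specify which effector domains or destination vectors the fragment is intended to be paired with.
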