Features (pLannotate 1.2.2; 10 found; start..end, strand, type, name):
    137..236     +  misc_feature   bom (fragment): basis of mobility region from pBR322
    242..399     -  CDS            lacZα (fragment): LacZα fragment of β-galactosidase; lacZ fragment
    457..819     +  CDS            COAT_BPPP7: Experimental evidence at protein level: Swiss-Prot protein existence level 1. Forms the phage shell; binds to the phage RNA. From Pseudomonas phage PP7 (Bacteriophage PP7).
    915..931     -  protein_bind   lac operator: The lac repressor binds to the lac operator to inhibit transcription in E. coli. This inhibition can be relieved by adding lactose or isopropyl-β-D-thiogalactopyranoside (IPTG). lac repressor encoded by lacI
    939..969     -  promoter       lac promoter: promoter for the E. coli lac operon
    984..1005    -  protein_bind   CAP binding site: CAP binding activates transcription in the presence of cAMP. E. coli catabolite activator protein
   1018..1110    -  CDS            lacI (fragment): lac repressor; lacI; The lac repressor binds to the lac operator to inhibit transcription in E. coli. This inhibition can be relieved by adding lactose or isopropyl-β-D-thiogalactopyranoside (IPTG).
   1293..1881    -  rep_origin     ori: high-copy-number ColE1/pMB1/pBR322/pUC origin of replication
   2059..2868    -  CDS            KanR: aminoglycoside phosphotransferase; aph(3')-Ia; confers resistance to kanamycin in bacteria or G418 (Geneticin®) in eukaryotes
   2975..35      +  CDS            rop (fragment) (across the origin): Rop protein, which maintains plasmids at low copy number; rop
>Addgene plasmid #216004 | AA020 | addgene full sequence | sequence record 432430 | Addgene NGS Result
TCGCGCGTTTCGGTGATGACGGTGAAAACCTCTGACACATGCAGCTCCCGGAGACGGTCACAGCTTGTCT
GTAAGCGGATGCCGGGAGCAGACAAGCCCGTCAGGGCGCGTCAGCGGGTGTTGGCGGGTGTCGGGGCTGG
CTTAACTATGCGGCATCAGAGCAGATTGTACTGAGAGTGCACCATATGCGGTGTGAAATACCGCACAGAT
GCGTAAGGAGAAAATACCGCATCAGGCGCCATTCGCCATTCAGGCTGCGCAACTGTTGGGAAGGGCGATC
GGTGCGGGCCTCTTCGCTATTACGCCAGCTGGCGAAAGGGGGATGTGCTGCAAGGCGATTAAGTTGGGTA
ACGCCAGGGTTTTCCCAGTCACGACGTTGTAAAACGACGGCCAGAGAATTCGAGCTCGGTACCTCGCGAA
TACATCTAGATGAAGACTGGCAGCGGCGGATCCATGTCAAAGACGATCGTGCTGTCTGTAGGTGAAGCCA
CACGCACCCTCACTGAGATACAGTCCACGGCCGATAGGCAGATTTTTGAGGAGAAGGTGGGTCCACTGGT
GGGTAGGCTTCGACTGACGGCCTCCCTGAGGCAAAACGGCGCTAAAACGGCTTATCGCGTTAACCTCAAG
CTGGACCAGGCCGATGTCGTTGATAGTGGACTGCCCAAAGTCAGGTACACACAGGTGTGGAGCCACGATG
TGACCATCGTGGCTAACTCAACAGAGGCGTCCCGGAAGTCTCTGTACGACCTGACAAAGTCCCTGGTTGC
CACCTCTCAGGTGGAGGATCTGGTGGTTAATCTCGTGCCCCTCGGACGGGGGTCCAAGTCTTCATCGGAT
CCCGGGCCCGTCGACTGCAGAGGCCTGCATGCAAGCTTGGTGTAATCATGGTCATAGCTGTTTCCTGTGT
GAAATTGTTATCCGCTCACAATTCCACACAACATACGAGCCGGAAGCATAAAGTGTAAAGCCTGGGGTGC
CTAATGAGTGAGCTAACTCACATTAATTGCGTTGCGCTCACTGCCCGCTTTCCAGTCGGGAAACCTGTCG
TGCCAGCTGCATTAATGAATCGGCCAACGCGCGGGGAGAGGCGGTTTGCGTATTGGGCGCTCTTCCGCTT
CCTCGCTCACTGACTCGCTGCGCTCGGTCGTTCGGCTGCGGCGAGCGGTATCAGCTCACTCAAAGGCGGT
AATACGGTTATCCACAGAATCAGGGGATAACGCAGGAAAGAACATGTGAGCAAAAGGCCAGCAAAAGGCC
AGGAACCGTAAAAAGGCCGCGTTGCTGGCGTTTTTCCATAGGCTCCGCCCCCCTGACGAGCATCACAAAA
ATCGACGCTCAAGTCAGAGGTGGCGAAACCCGACAGGACTATAAAGATACCAGGCGTTTCCCCCTGGAAG
CTCCCTCGTGCGCTCTCCTGTTCCGACCCTGCCGCTTACCGGATACCTGTCCGCCTTTCTCCCTTCGGGA
AGCGTGGCGCTTTCTCATAGCTCACGCTGTAGGTATCTCAGTTCGGTGTAGGTCGTTCGCTCCAAGCTGG
GCTGTGTGCACGAACCCCCCGTTCAGCCCGACCGCTGCGCCTTATCCGGTAACTATCGTCTTGAGTCCAA
CCCGGTAAGACACGACTTATCGCCACTGGCAGCAGCCACTGGTAACAGGATTAGCAGAGCGAGGTATGTA
GGCGGTGCTACAGAGTTCTTGAAGTGGTGGCCTAACTACGGCTACACTAGAAGAACAGTATTTGGTATCT
GCGCTCTGCTGAAGCCAGTTACCTTCGGAAAAAGAGTTGGTAGCTCTTGATCCGGCAAACAAACCACCGC
TGGTAGCGGTGGTTTTTTTGTTTGCAAGCAGCAGATTACGCGCAGAAAAAAAGGATCTCAAGAAGATCCT
TTGATCTTTTCTACGGGGTCTGACGCTCAGTGGAACGAAAACTCACGTTAAGGGATTTTGGTCATGAGAT
TATCAAAAAGGATCTTCACCTAGATCCTTTTAAATTAAAAATGAAGTTTTAAATCAAGCCCAATCTGAAT
AATGTTACAACCAATTAACCAATTCTGATTAGAAAAACTCATCGAGCATCAAATGAAACTGCAATTTATT
CATATCAGGATTATCAATACCATATTTTTGAAAAAGCCGTTTCTGTAATGAAGGAGAAAACTCACCGAGG
CAGTTCCATAGGATGGCAAGATCCTGGTATCGGTCTGCGATTCCGACTCGTCCAACATCAATACAACCTA
TTAATTTCCCCTCGTCAAAAATAAGGTTATCAAGTGAGAAATCACCATGAGTGACGACTGAATCCGGTGA
GAATGGCAAAAGTTTATGCATTTCTTTCCAGACTTGTTCAACAGGCCAGCCATTACGCTCGTCATCAAAA
TCACTCGCATCAACCAAACCGTTATTCATTCGTGATTGCGCCTGAGCGAGACGAAATACGCGATCGCTGT
TAAAAGGACAATTACAAACAGGAATCGAATGCAACCGGCGCAGGAACACTGCCAGCGCATCAACAATATT
TTCACCTGAATCAGGATATTCTTCTAATACCTGGAATGCTGTTTTTCCGGGGATCGCAGTGGTGAGTAAC
CATGCATCATCAGGAGTACGGATAAAATGCTTGATGGTCGGAAGAGGCATAAATTCCGTCAGCCAGTTTA
GTCTGACCATCTCATCTGTAACATCATTGGCAACGCTACCTTTGCCATGTTTCAGAAACAACTCTGGCGC
ATCGGGCTTCCCATACAAGCGATAGATTGTCGCACCTGATTGCCCGACATTATCGCGAGCCCATTTATAC
CCATATAAATCAGCATCCATGTTGGAATTTAATCGCGGCCTCGACGTTTCCCGTTGAATATGGCTCATAA
CACCCCTTGTATTACTGTTTATGTAAGCAGACAGTTTTATTGTTCATGATGATATATTTTTATCTTGTGC
AATGTAACATCAGAGATTTTGAGACACGGGCCAGAGCTGCA
